>Addgene plasmid #229517 | pRSF_AaNHis_RbcL | addgene full sequence | sequence record 456758 | Addgene NGS Result
GCCTAATGAGTGAGCTAACTTACATTAATTGCGTTGCGCTCACTGCCCGCTTTCCAGTCGGGAAACCTGT
CGTGCCAGCTGCATTAATGAATCGGCCAACGCGCGGGGAGAGGCGGTTTGCGTATTGGGCGCCAGGGTGG
TTTTTCTTTTCACCAGTGAGACGGGCAACAGCTGATTGCCCTTCACCGCCTGGCCCTGAGAGAGTTGCAG
CAAGCGGTCCACGCTGGTTTGCCCCAGCAGGCGAAAATCCTGTTTGATGGTGGTTAACGGCGGGATATAA
CATGAGCTGTCTTCGGTATCGTCGTATCCCACTACCGAGATGTCCGCACCAACGCGCAGCCCGGACTCGG
TAATGGCGCGCATTGCGCCCAGCGCCATCTGATCGTTGGCAACCAGCATCGCAGTGGGAACGATGCCCTC
ATTCAGCATTTGCATGGTTTGTTGAAAACCGGACATGGCACTCCAGTCGCCTTCCCGTTCCGCTATCGGC
TGAATTTGATTGCGAGTGAGATATTTATGCCAGCCAGCCAGACGCAGACGCGCCGAGACAGAACTTAATG
GGCCCGCTAACAGCGCGATTTGCTGGTGACCCAATGCGACCAGATGCTCCACGCCCAGTCGCGTACCGTC
TTCATGGGAGAAAATAATACTGTTGATGGGTGTCTGGTCAGAGACATCAAGAAATAACGCCGGAACATTA
GTGCAGGCAGCTTCCACAGCAATGGCATCCTGGTCATCCAGCGGATAGTTAATGATCAGCCCACTGACGC
GTTGCGCGAGAAGATTGTGCACCGCCGCTTTACAGGCTTCGACGCCGCTTCGTTCTACCATCGACACCAC
CACGCTGGCACCCAGTTGATCGGCGCGAGATTTAATCGCCGCGACAATTTGCGACGGCGCGTGCAGGGCC
AGACTGGAGGTGGCAACGCCAATCAGCAACGACTGTTTGCCCGCCAGTTGTTGTGCCACGCGGTTGGGAA
TGTAATTCAGCTCCGCCATCGCCGCTTCCACTTTTTCCCGCGTTTTCGCAGAAACGTGGCTGGCCTGGTT
CACCACGCGGGAAACGGTCTGATAAGAGACACCGGCATACTCTGCGACATCGTATAACGTTACTGGTTTC
ACATTCACCACCCTGAATTGACTCTCTTCCGGGCGCTATCATGCCATACCGCGAAAGGTTTTGCGCCATT
CGATGGTGTCCGGGATCTCGACGCTCTCCCTTATGCGACTCCTGCATTAGGAAATTAATACGACTCACTA
TAGGGGAATTGTGAGCGGATAACAATTCCCCTGTAGGATCCCAATTCCCCTCTAGAAATAATTTTGTTTA
ACTTTAAGAAGGAGATATACATATGCATCACCACCATCACCATTCACCACAAACGGAGACTAAAGCAGGT
GTTGGATTTAAAGCTGGTGTTAAAGATTATAGATTAACCTATTATACCCCTGATTACGAGACCAAGGATA
CTGATATTTTGGCAGCGTTTCGAATGACTCCTCAACCAGGGGTGCCACCTGAAGAAGCAGGAGCCGCAGT
AGCTGCTGAATCTTCAACTGGTACATGGACTACTGTTTGGACCGATGGACTTACCAGCCTTGACCGTTAC
AAAGGTCGATGCTACGACATTGAACCTGTTGCTGGAGAGGAAAATCAATATATTGCTTATGTTGCTTATC
CACTTGATTTGTTTGAGGAGGGTTCTGTTACCAACATGTTCACTTCCATTGTAGGTAATGTTTTTGGATT
TAAAGCTTTACGAGCTTTACGTCTAGAAGATTTACGAATTCCACCCGCTTATTCCAAAACCTTTCAAGGT
CCACCTCATGGTATTCAAGTTGAAAGGGATAAATTGAATAAATATGGTCGTCCTTTATTAGGATGTACCA
TTAAACCAAAGTTAGGTTTATCTGCCAAAAACTATGGTAGAGCTGTATATGAATGTCTTCGTGGTGGACT
TGATTTCACCAAAGATGACGAAAATGTTAATTCTCAACCTTTTATGCGTTGGAGAGATCGTTTTCTATTC
GTAGCAGAAGCTATTTTTAAATCTCAAGCTGAAACAGGAGAGATTAAAGGGCATTACTTAAATGCCACTG
CAGGTACATGTGAGGAAATGATGAAAAGGGCACAATTTGCTAGAGAATTAGGAATGCCTATCGTAATGCA
TGATTATTTGACAGGAGGTTTTACTGCAAATACGACCCTGGCTCATTATTGTAGAGACAATGGTTTACTT
CTTCATATTCATCGTGCTATGCATGCAGTTATTGACAGACAAAGAAATCATGGTATTCACTTTCGTGTAT
TAGCTAAAGCATTACGTATGTCCGGGGGAGATCATATTCATTCAGGTACAGTAGTAGGTAAATTAGAGGG
AGAACGTGAAGTAACTTTAGGTTTTGTGGATTTACTTCGTGACGATTATATTGAAAAAGATAGAAGTCGT
GGGATATATTTTACTCAAGACTGGGTCTCTATGCCTGGTGTTTTGCCTGTGGCTTCAGGTGGTATTCATG
TTTGGCATATGCCAGCTTTAACTGAGATTTTCGGAGATGATTCCGTACTACAGTTTGGCGGGGGAACTCT
AGGACACCCTTGGGGAAATGCACCTGGTGCAGTAGCTAATCGAGTTGCTTTAGAAGCTTGTGTGCAAGCT
CGTAATGAAGGACGTGATCTTGCTCGCGAGGGTAATGATATTATCCGTGAAGCTAGTAAATGGAGTCCTG
AATTAGCAGCTGCTTGTGAAGTATGGAAAGAAATTAAATTCGTTTTTGAGACGATTGATACTCTATAACA
TCACCATCATCACCACTAAAGCCAGGATCCGAATTCGAGCTCGGCGCGCCTGCAGGTCGACAAGCTTGCG
GCCGCATAATGCTTAAGTCGAACAGAAAGTAATCGTATTGTACACGGCCGCATAATCGAAATTAATACGA
CTCACTATAGGGGAATTGTGAGCGGATAACAATTCCCCATCTTAGTATATTAGTTAAGTATAAGAAGGAG
ATATACATATGGCAGATCTCAATTGGATATCGGCCGGCCACGCGATCGCTGACGTCGGTACCCTCGAGTC
TGGTAAAGAAACCGCTGCTGCGAAATTTGAACGCCAGCACATGGACTCGTCTACTAGCGCAGCTTAATTA
ACCTAGGCTGCTGCCACCGCTGAGCAATAACTAGCATAACCCCTTGGGGCCTCTAAACGGGTCTTGAGGG
GTTTTTTGCTGAAACCTCAGGCATTTGAGAAGCACACGGTCACACTGCTTCCGGTAGTCAATAAACCGGT
AAACCAGCAATAGACATAAGCGGCTATTTAACGACCCTGCCCTGAACCGACGACAAGCTGACGACCGAGT
CTCCGCAAGTGGCACTTTTCGGGGAAATGTGCGCGGAACCCCTATTTGTTTATTTTTCTAAATACATTCA
AATATGTATCCGCTCATGAATTAATTCTTAGAAAAACTCATCGAGCATCAAATGAAACTGCAATTTATTC
ATATCAGGATTATCAATACCATATTTTTGAAAAAGCCGTTTCTGTAATGAAGGAGAAAACTCACCGAGGC
AGTTCCATAGGATGGCAAGATCCTGGTATCGGTCTGCGATTCCGACTCGTCCAACATCAATACAACCTAT
TAATTTCCCCTCGTCAAAAATAAGGTTATCAAGTGAGAAATCACCATGAGTGACGACTGAATCCGGTGAG
AATGGCAAAAGTTTATGCATTTCTTTCCAGACTTGTTCAACAGGCCAGCCATTACGCTCGTCATCAAAAT
CACTCGCATCAACCAAACCGTTATTCATTCGTGATTGCGCCTGAGCGAGACGAAATACGCGGTCGCTGTT
AAAAGGACAATTACAAACAGGAATCGAATGCAACCGGCGCAGGAACACTGCCAGCGCATCAACAATATTT
TCACCTGAATCAGGATATTCTTCTAATACCTGGAATGCTGTTTTCCCGGGGATCGCAGTGGTGAGTAACC
ATGCATCATCAGGAGTACGGATAAAATGCTTGATGGTCGGAAGAGGCATAAATTCCGTCAGCCAGTTTAG
TCTGACCATCTCATCTGTAACATCATTGGCAACGCTACCTTTGCCATGTTTCAGAAACAACTCTGGCGCA
TCGGGCTTCCCATACAATCGATAGATTGTCGCACCTGATTGCCCGACATTATCGCGAGCCCATTTATACC
CATATAAATCAGCATCCATGTTGGAATTTAATCGCGGCCTAGAGCAAGACGTTTCCCGTTGAATATGGCT
CATACTCTTCCTTTTTCAATATTATTGAAGCATTTATCAGGGTTATTGTCTCATGAGCGGATACATATTT
GAATGTATTTAGAAAAATAAACAAATAGGCATGCAGCGCTCTTCCGCTTCCTCGCTCACTGACTCGCTAC
GCTCGGTCGTTCGACTGCGGCGAGCGGTGTCAGCTCACTCAAAAGCGGTAATACGGTTATCCACAGAATC
AGGGGATAAAGCCGGAAAGAACATGTGAGCAAAAAGCAAAGCACCGGAAGAAGCCAACGCCGCAGGCGTT
TTTCCATAGGCTCCGCCCCCCTGACGAGCATCACAAAAATCGACGCTCAAGCCAGAGGTGGCGAAACCCG
ACAGGACTATAAAGATACCAGGCGTTTCCCCCTGGAAGCTCCCTCGTGCGCTCTCCTGTTCCGACCCTGC
CGCTTACCGGATACCTGTCCGCCTTTCTCCCTTCGGGAAGCGTGGCGCTTTCTCATAGCTCACGCTGTTG
GTATCTCAGTTCGGTGTAGGTCGTTCGCTCCAAGCTGGGCTGTGTGCACGAACCCCCCGTTCAGCCCGAC
CGCTGCGCCTTATCCGGTAACTATCGTCTTGAGTCCAACCCGGTAAGACACGACTTATCGCCACTGGCAG
CAGCCATTGGTAACTGATTTAGAGGACTTTGTCTTGAAGTTATGCACCTGTTAAGGCTAAACTGAAAGAA
CAGATTTTGGTGAGTGCGGTCCTCCAACCCACTTACCTTGGTTCAAAGAGTTGGTAGCTCAGCGAACCTT
GAGAAAACCACCGTTGGTAGCGGTGGTTTTTCTTTATTTATGAGATGATGAATCAATCGGTCTATCAAGT
CAACGAACAGCTATTCCGTTACTCTAGATTTCAGTGCAATTTATCTCTTCAAATGTAGCACCTGAAGTCA
GCCCCATACGATATAAGTTGTAATTCTCATGTTAGTCATGCCCCGCGCCCACCGGAAGGAGCTGACTGGG
TTGAAGGCTCTCAAGGGCATCGGTCGAGATCCCGGT
Features (pLannotate 1.2.2; 18 found; start..end, strand, type, name):
      6..27      -  protein_bind   CAP binding site: CAP binding activates transcription in the presence of cAMP. E. coli catabolite activator protein
     40..1122    -  CDS            lacI: lac repressor; lacI; The lac repressor binds to the lac operator to inhibit transcription in E. coli. This inhibition can be relieved by adding lactose or isopropyl-β-D-thiogalactopyranoside (IPTG).
   1123..1200    -  promoter       lacI promoter: lacI
   1208..1243    -  CDS            TcR (fragment): tetracycline efflux protein; tet; confers resistance to tetracycline
   1246..1264    +  promoter       T7 promoter: promoter for bacteriophage T7 RNA polymerase
   1265..1289    +  protein_bind   lac operator: The lac repressor binds to the lac operator to inhibit transcription in E. coli. This inhibition can be relieved by adding lactose or isopropyl-β-D-thiogalactopyranoside (IPTG). lac repressor encoded by lacI
   1323..1345    +  RBS            RBS: efficient ribosome binding site from bacteriophage T7 gene 10 (Olins and Rangwala, 1989)
   1374..2795    +  CDS            rbcL: RBL_CUCSA - Experimental evidence at protein level: Swiss-Prot protein existence level 1. RuBisCO catalyzes two reactions: the carboxylation of D- ribulose 1,5-bisphosphate, the primary event in carbon dioxide fixation, as well as the oxidative fragmentation of the pentose substrate in the photorespiration process. Both reactions occur simultaneously and in competition at the same active site. From Cucumis sativus (Cucumber).
   2933..2951    +  promoter       T7 promoter: promoter for bacteriophage T7 RNA polymerase
   2952..2976    +  protein_bind   lac operator: The lac repressor binds to the lac operator to inhibit transcription in E. coli. This inhibition can be relieved by adding lactose or isopropyl-β-D-thiogalactopyranoside (IPTG). lac repressor encoded by lacI
   3085..3126    +  CDS            S-Tag (fragment): affinity and epitope tag derived from pancreatic ribonuclease A
   3156..3173    +  CDS            SET1 (fragment): solubility-enhancement tag derived from T7 phage gene 10B
   3181..3228    +  terminator     T7 terminator: transcription terminator for bacteriophage T7 RNA polymerase
   3392..3449    +  promoter       AmpR promoter (fragment): bla
   3458..4273    -  CDS            KanR: aminoglycoside phosphotransferase; aph(3')-Ia; confers resistance to kanamycin in bacteria or G418 (Geneticin®) in eukaryotes
   4274..4365    -  promoter       AmpR promoter: bla
   4381..5130    -  rep_origin     RSF ori: Plasmids containing the RSF 1030 origin of replication can be propagated in E. coli cells that contain additional plasmids with compatible origins.
   5213..5277    -  CDS            TcR (fragment): tetracycline efflux protein; tet; confers resistance to tetracycline
