[The description below was written by a language model from this plasmid's Addgene catalogue record and pLannotate feature annotations shown in this document.]
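Description:
pRSF_AaNHis_RbcL is a 5,286 bp bacterial expression plasmid built on the Novagen pRSFDuet-1 backbone for producing the Rubisco large subunit (RbcL) of the hornwort Anthoceros agrestis in E. coli. It replicates from the RSF1030 origin, which is compatible with other common origin classes and so allows the plasmid to be maintained alongside additional expression plasmids in the same cell. Selection is by kanamycin through an aph(3')-Ia aminoglycoside phosphotransferase gene. The backbone also carries lacI under its own promoter.

The insert, about 1.4 kb and obtained by gene synthesis, sits in the first of the two Duet expression units. It lies downstream of a T7 promoter, a lac operator and the T7 gene 10 ribosome binding site. Transcription therefore needs a host that supplies T7 RNA polymerase and is held off by the lac repressor until IPTG is added. A hexahistidine tag is fused to the N terminus of RbcL, allowing metal-affinity purification or detection; it is not annotated separately but would fall in the short stretch between the RBS and the annotated rbcL coding region. The annotation software matched this coding region to cucumber RbcL by homology, which reflects the high conservation of the protein, not its actual source.

The second T7 promoter/lac operator unit appears empty, containing only residual S-tag sequence ahead of the single T7 terminator. The catalogue also lists fission yeast as a species, which nothing else in the record supports. The associated work concerns hornwort Rubisco biogenesis and kinetics in synthetic biology systems, so the plasmid is presumably meant for co-expression with other plasmid-borne components, although the record does not name them.
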