Addgene plasmid #229517: pRSF_AaNHis_RbcL
Purpose: Expresses Anthoceros agrestis Rubisco large (N terminus hexahistidine)
Depositing lab: Laura Gunn. Depositing organization: Cornell University. Publication: Unique biogenesis and kinetics of hornwort Rubiscos revealed by synthetic biology systems. Oh ZG, Robison TA, Loh DH, Ang WSL, Ng JZY, Li FW, Gunn LH. Mol Plant. 2024 Dec 2;17(12):1833-1849. doi: 10.1016/j.molp.2024.10.013. Epub 2024 Nov 2. PubMed 39491367.
Backbone
  Vector backbone: pRSFDuet-1
  Backbone manufacturer: Novagen
  Backbone size w/o insert (bp): 3829
  Total vector size (bp): 5286
  Vector type: Bacterial Expression
Growth in bacteria
  Bacterial resistance: Kanamycin, 50 μg/mL
  Growth temperature: 37°C
  Growth strain: DH5alpha
  Copy number: Unknown
Gene/Insert
  Gene/Insert name: Rubisco large subunit (alt name: RbcL)
  Species: S. pombe (fission yeast); Anthoceros agrestis
  Insert size (bp): 1446
  Promoter: T7
  Tag / fusion protein: Hexahistidine tag (N terminal on insert)
  Cloning method: Other
  Sequencing primers: 5′ Not available
Terms and licenses: Academic/Nonprofit Terms; Industry Terms: Not Available to Industry
Depositor comments: Gene Synthesis from Genscript with N terminus histidine tag was added to N-terminus of Rubisco large subunit.
How to cite: pRSF_AaNHis_RbcL was a gift from Laura Gunn (Addgene plasmid # 229517 ; http://n2t.net/addgene:229517 ; RRID:Addgene_229517)
